Addgene plasmid #84174: pFGC5941-PacI-ath-STTM854a-e
Purpose: target miRNA854 for destruction in Arabidopsis thaliana
Depositing lab: Guiliang Tang. Depositing organization: Michigan Technological University. Publication: Construction of short tandem target mimic (STTM) to block the functions of plant and animal microRNAs. Tang G, Yan J, Gu Y, Qiao M, Fan R, Mao Y, Tang X. Methods. 2012 Oct;58(2):118-25. doi: 10.1016/j.ymeth.2012.10.006. Epub 2012 Oct 23. PubMed 23098881.
Backbone
  Vector backbone: pFGC5941-PacI
  Backbone manufacturer: Guiliang Tang (Addgene plasmid # 44182)
  Backbone size w/o insert (bp): 8608
  Vector type: Plant Expression
  Selectable markers: Basta
Growth in bacteria
  Bacterial resistance: Chloramphenicol and Kanamycin, 25 & 50 μg/mL
  Growth temperature: 37°C
  Growth strain: DH5alpha
  Copy number: High Copy
Gene/Insert
  Gene/Insert name: STTM854a-e
  Species: A. thaliana (mustard weed)
  Insert size (bp): 2846
  Promoter: 2x35S
  Cloning method: Restriction Enzyme; 5′ cloning site PacI (not destroyed); 3′ cloning site PacI (not destroyed)
  Sequencing primers: 5′ CACTATCCTTCGCAAGACCCTTCC; 3′ CAACACATGAGCGAAACCCTATAA
Terms and licenses: Academic/Nonprofit Terms; Industry Terms: Not Available to Industry
Depositor comments: The insert within this plasmid contains a 2x35S promoter, STTM, T35S and CmR.
How to cite: pFGC5941-PacI-ath-STTM854a-e was a gift from Guiliang Tang (Addgene plasmid # 84174 ; http://n2t.net/addgene:84174 ; RRID:Addgene_84174)
