[The description below was written by a language model from this plasmid's Addgene catalogue record and pLannotate feature annotations shown in this document.]
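Description:
pFGC5941-PacI-ath-STTM854a-e is a plant expression binary vector built on the pFGC5941-PacI backbone and intended to knock down miR854 function in Arabidopsis thaliana. It carries the typical parts of an Agrobacterium T-DNA binary plasmid. These include nopaline-type left and right border repeats, the pVS1 replication and stability functions (oriV, RepA, StaA) that normally support maintenance in Agrobacterium, and a ColE1/pBR322-type origin with the bom mobilisation region for high-copy propagation in E. coli. A backbone kanamycin resistance gene provides bacterial selection. Within the T-DNA, a bar (phosphinothricin acetyltransferase) gene under the mannopine synthase promoter and terminator gives Basta/glufosinate selection of transformed plants.

The payload is a cassette of about 2.8 kb inserted at a PacI site that is preserved on both sides. According to the depositor, it contains a 2x35S promoter, the short tandem target mimic (STTM), a 35S terminator and a chloramphenicol resistance gene. The feature table is consistent with this: a CaMV 35S promoter spans the sequence origin and is followed by a CaMV poly(A) signal. The short STTM presumably lies in the unannotated gap between them. A nearby CmR gene with its bacterial promoter explains the dual chloramphenicol and kanamycin selection, which helps recover clones that carry the insert. Small ori fragments and T7/SP6 promoters flanking the cassette appear to be remnants of an intermediate cloning vector.

An STTM transcript generally carries two miRNA-binding sites joined by a short spacer, each mismatched so that it resists cleavage. It thereby sequesters the target miRNA and triggers its degradation. The "a-e" in the name suggests that members a to e of the miR854 family are targeted, though the record does not say so explicitly. The plasmid is used to generate stable loss-of-function lines for studying miR854.
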