Features (pLannotate 1.2.2; 25 found; start..end, strand, type, name):
    211..387     +  polyA_signal   CaMV poly(A) signal: cauliflower mosaic virus polyadenylation signal
    949..967     -  promoter       SP6 promoter: promoter for bacteriophage SP6 RNA polymerase
   1032..1691    -  CDS            CmR: chloramphenicol acetyltransferase; cat; confers resistance to chloramphenicol
   1692..1728    -  promoter       cat promoter (fragment): promoter of the E. coli cat gene encoding chloramphenicol acetyltransferase
   1728..1756    -  promoter       tet promoter: E. coli promoter for tetracycline efflux protein gene
   1818..1986    -  rep_origin     ori (fragment): high-copy-number ColE1/pMB1/pBR322/pUC origin of replication
   2018..2725    +  terminator     OCS terminator: octopine synthase terminator
   2726..2746    +  misc_feature   MCS (fragment): pUC18/19 multiple cloning site
   2749..2903    +  CDS            lacZα (fragment): LacZα fragment of β-galactosidase; lacZ fragment
   2969..2993    +  misc_feature   RB T-DNA repeat: right border repeat from nopaline C58 T-DNA
   3333..3734    +  CDS            Y4CG_SINFN (fragment): Protein inferred from homology: Swiss-Prot protein existence level 3. From Sinorhizobium fredii (strain NBRC 101917 / NGR234).
   4294..4923    +  CDS            pVS1 StaA: stability protein from the Pseudomonas plasmid pVS1 (Heeb et al., 2000)
   5352..6425    +  CDS            pVS1 RepA: replication protein from the Pseudomonas plasmid pVS1 (Heeb et al., 2000)
   6491..6685    +  rep_origin     pVS1 oriV: origin of replication for the Pseudomonas plasmid pVS1 (Heeb et al., 2000)
   6888..6927    +  CDS            rop (fragment): Rop protein, which maintains plasmids at low copy number; rop
   7029..7169    +  misc_feature   bom: basis of mobility region from pBR322
   7355..7943    -  rep_origin     ori: high-copy-number ColE1/pMB1/pBR322/pUC origin of replication
   8030..8824    -  CDS            KanR: aminoglycoside phosphotransferase; aphA-3; confers resistance to kanamycin
   9249..9273    +  misc_feature   LB T-DNA repeat: left border repeat from nopaline C58 T-DNA
   9359..9611    -  terminator     MAS terminator: mannopine synthase terminator
   9624..10172   -  CDS            bar: PAT_STRHY - Experimental evidence at protein level: Swiss-Prot protein existence level 1. Inactivates phosphinothricin (PPT) by transfer of an acetyl group from acetyl CoA. Can also acetylate demethylphosphinothricin but not PTT or glutamate. This enzyme is an effector of phosphinothricin tripeptide (PTT or bialaphos) resistance. From Streptomyces hygroscopicus. Introduced by genetic manipulation and expressed in glufosinate-tolerant maize by Dekalb Genetics.
  10178..10558   -  promoter       MAS promoter: mannopine synthase promoter (Velten et al., 1984)
  10604..10645   -  rep_origin     ori (fragment): high-copy-number ColE1/pMB1/pBR322/pUC origin of replication
  10750..10768   +  promoter       T7 promoter: promoter for bacteriophage T7 RNA polymerase
  10837..46      +  promoter       CaMV 35S promoter (across the origin): strong constitutive promoter from cauliflower mosaic virus
>Addgene plasmid #84174 | pFGC5941-PacI-ath-STTM854a-e | addgene full sequence | sequence record 167558 | Addgene NGS Result
GCAAGACCCTTCCTCTATATAAGGAAGTTCATTTCATTTGGAGAGGGACAGCCCAAGCTTCTCCTCCTCC
CCTATATCCTCATCGTTGTTGTTGTTATGGTCTAATTTAAATATGGTCTAAAGAAGAAGAATCTCCTCCT
CCCCTATATCCTCATCGAATTCGGTACGCTGAAATCACCAGTCTCTCTCTACAAATCTATCTCTCTCTAT
TTTCTCCATAAATAATGTGTGAGTAGTTTCCCGATAAGGGAAATTAGGGTTCTTATAGGGTTTCGCTCAT
GTGTTGAGCATATAAGAAACCCTTAGTATGTATTTGTATTTGTAAAATACTTCTATCCATAAAATTTCTA
ATTCCTAAAACCAAAATCCAGTACTAAAATCCAGATCTCCTAAAGTCCCTATAGATCTTTGTCGTGAATA
TAAACCAGACACGAGACGACTAGACCTGGAGCCCAGACGCCGTTCGAAGCTAGAAGTACCGCTTAGGCAG
GAGGCCGTTAGGGAAAAGATGCTAAGGCAGGGTTGGTTACGTTGACTCCCCCGTAGGTTTGGTTTAAATA
TGATGAAGTGGACGGAAGGAAGGAGGAAGACAAGGAAGGATAAGGTTGCAGGCCCTGTGCAAGGTAAGAA
GATGGAAATTTGATAGAGGTACGCTACTATACTTATACTATACGCTAAGGGAATGATTGTATTTATACCC
TATACCCCCTAATAACCCCTTATCAATTTAAGAAATAATCCGCATAAGCCCCCGCTTAAAAATTGGTATC
AGGGCCATGAATAGGTCTATGACCAAAACTCAAGAGGATAAAACCTCACCAAAATACGAAAGAGTCCTTA
ACTCTAAAGATAAAAGATCTTTCAAGATCAAAACTAGTTCCCTCACACCGGTGACGGGGATCGCATGCGA
CCTCTAGACCATCACATTGGAGCTTCAGCTGCTCGAGTTCTATAGTGTCACCTAAATCGTATGTGTATGA
TACATAAGGTTATGTATTAATTGTAGCCGCGTTCTTACGTCGACGTACCAATTACGCCCCGCCCTGTCAC
TCATCGCAGTACTGTTGTAATTCATTAAGCATTCTGCCGACATGGAAGCCATCACAAACGGCATGATGAA
CCTGAATCGCCAGCGGCATCAGCACCTTGTCGCCTTGCGTATAATATTTGCCCATGGTGAAAACGGGGGC
GAAGAAGTTGTCCATATTGGCCACGTTTAAATCAAAACTGGTGAAACTCACCCAGGGATTGGCTGAGACG
AAAAACATATTCTCAATAAACCCTTTAGGGAAATAGGCCAGGTTTTCACCGTAACACGCCACATCTTGCG
AATATATGTGTAGAAACTGCCGGAAATCGTCGTGGTATTCACTCCAGAGCGATGAAAACGTTTCAGTTTG
CTCATGGAAAACGGTGTAACAAGGGTGAACACTATCCCATATTACCGGCTCACCGTCTTTCATTGCCATA
CGGAACTCCGGATGAGCATTCATCAGGCGGGCAAGGATGTGAATAAAGGCCGGATAAAACTTGTGCTTAT
TTTTCTTTACGGTCTTTAAAAAGGCCGTAATATCCAGCTGAACGGTCTGGCTATAGGTACATTGAGCAAC
TGACTGAAATGCCTCAAAATGTTCTTTACGATGCCATTGGGATATATCAACGGTGGTATATCCAGTGATT
TCTTTCTCCATTTTAGCTTCCTTAGCTCCTGAAAATCTCGATAACTCATTAAAGCTTATCGATGATAAGC
TGTCAAACATGAGAATTTAGCCCGCCTAATGAGCGGGCTTTTTGTTGTGATCCGCGTTGCTGGCGTTTTT
CCATAGGCTCCGCCCCCCTGACGAGCATCACAAAAATCGACGCTCAAGTCAGAGGTGGCGAAACCCGACA
GGACTATAAAGATACCAGGCGTTTCCCCCCTGGAAGCTCCCTCGTGCGCTCTCCTGTTCCGACCCTGCCG
CTTACCGGATACCTGTCCGCCTTTCTTAATTAAGACCCGGGACTAGTCCCTAGAGTCCTGCTTTAATGAG
ATATGCGAGACGCCTATGATCGCATGATATTTGCTTTCAATTCTGTTGTGCACGTTGTAAAAAACCTGAG
CATGTGTAGCTCAGATCCTTACCGCCGGTTTCGGTTCATTCTAATGAATATATCACCCGTTACTATCGTA
TTTTTATGAATAATATTCTCCGTTCAATTTACTGATTGTACCCTACTACTTATATGTACAATATTAAAAT
GAAAACAATATATTGTGCTGAATAGGTTTATAGCGACATCTATGATAGAGCGCCACAATAACAAACAATT
GCGTTTTATTATTACAAATCCAATTTTAAAAAAAGCGGCAGAACCGGTCAAACCTAAAAGACTGATTACA
TAAATCTTATTCAAATTTCAAAAGTGCCCCAGGGGCTAGTATCTACGACACACCGAGCGGCGAACTAATA
ACGCTCACTGAAGGGAACTCCGGTTCCCCGCCGGCGCGCATGGGTGAGATTCCTTGAAGTTGAGTATTGG
CCGTCCGCTCTACCGAAAGTTACGGGCACCATTCAACCCGGTCCAGCACGGCGGCCGGGTAACCGACTTG
CTGCCCCGAGAATTATGCAGCATTTTTTTGGTGTATGTGGGCCCCAAATGAAGTGCAGGTCAAACCTTGA
CAGTGACGACAAATCGTTGGGCGGGTCCAGGGCGAATTTTGCGACAACATGTCGAGGCTCAGCAGGACCT
GCAGGCATGCAAGCTTGGCACTGGCCGTCGTTTTACAACGTCGTGACTGGGAAAACCCTGGCGTTACCCA
ACTTAATCGCCTTGCAGCACATCCCCCTTTCGCCAGCTGGCGTAATAGCGAAGAGGCCCGCACCGATCGC
CCTTCCCAACAGTTGCGCAGCCTGAATGGCGAATGCTAGAGCAGCTTGAGCTTGGATCAGATTGTCGTTT
CCCGCCTTCAGTTTAAACTATCAGTGTTTGACAGGATATATTGGCGGGTAAACCTAAGAGAAAAGAGCGT
TTATTAGAATAATCGGATATTTAAAAGGGCGTGAAAAGGTTTATCCGTTCGTCCATTTGTATGTGCATGC
CAACCACAGGGTTCCCCTCGGGATCAAAGTACTTTGATCCAACCCCTCCGCTGCTATAGTGCAGTCGGCT
TCTGACGTTCAGTGCAGCCGTCTTCTGAAAACGACATGTCGCACAAGTCCTAAGTTACGCGACAGGCTGC
CGCCCTGCCCTTTTCCTGGCGTTTTCTTGTCGCGTGTTTTAGTCGCATAAAGTAGAATACTTGCGACTAG
AACCGGAGACATTACGCCATGAACAAGAGCGCCGCCGCTGGCCTGCTGGGCTATGCCCGCGTCAGCACCG
ACGACCAGGACTTGACCAACCAACGGGCCGAACTGCACGCGGCCGGCTGCACCAAGCTGTTTTCCGAGAA
GATCACCGGCACCAGGCGCGACCGCCCGGAGCTGGCCAGGATGCTTGACCACCTACGCCCTGGCGACGTT
GTGACAGTGACCAGGCTAGACCGCCTGGCCCGCAGCACCCGCGACCTACTGGACATTGCCGAGCGCATCC
AGGAGGCCGGCGCGGGCCTGCGTAGCCTGGCAGAGCCGTGGGCCGACACCACCACGCCGGCCGGCCGCAT
GGTGTTGACCGTGTTCGCCGGCATTGCCGAGTTCGAGCGTTCCCTAATCATCGACCGCACCCGGAGCGGG
CGCGAGGCCGCCAAGGCCCGAGGCGTGAAGTTTGGCCCCCGCCCTACCCTCACCCCGGCACAGATCGCGC
ACGCCCGCGAGCTGATCGACCAGGAAGGCCGCACCGTGAAAGAGGCGGCTGCACTGCTTGGCGTGCATCG
CTCGACCCTGTACCGCGCACTTGAGCGCAGCGAGGAAGTGACGCCCACCGAGGCCAGGCGGCGCGGTGCC
TTCCGTGAGGACGCATTGACCGAGGCCGACGCCCTGGCGGCCGCCGAGAATGAACGCCAAGAGGAACAAG
CATGAAACCGCACCAGGACGGCCAGGACGAACCGTTTTTCATTACCGAAGAGATCGAGGCGGAGATGATC
GCGGCCGGGTACGTGTTCGAGCCGCCCGCGCACGTCTCAACCGTGCGGCTGCATGAAATCCTGGCCGGTT
TGTCTGATGCCAAGCTGGCGGCCTGGCCGGCCAGCTTGGCCGCTGAAGAAACCGAGCGCCGCCGTCTAAA
AAGGTGATGTGTATTTGAGTAAAACAGCTTGCGTCATGCGGTCGCTGCGTATATGATGCGATGAGTAAAT
AAACAAATACGCAAGGGGAACGCATGAAGGTTATCGCTGTACTTAACCAGAAAGGCGGGTCAGGCAAGAC
GACCATCGCAACCCATCTAGCCCGCGCCCTGCAACTCGCCGGGGCCGATGTTCTGTTAGTCGATTCCGAT
CCCCAGGGCAGTGCCCGCGATTGGGCGGCCGTGCGGGAAGATCAACCGCTAACCGTTGTCGGCATCGACC
GCCCGACGATTGACCGCGACGTGAAGGCCATCGGCCGGCGCGACTTCGTAGTGATCGACGGAGCGCCCCA
GGCGGCGGACTTGGCTGTGTCCGCGATCAAGGCAGCCGACTTCGTGCTGATTCCGGTGCAGCCAAGCCCT
TACGACATATGGGCCACCGCCGACCTGGTGGAGCTGGTTAAGCAGCGCATTGAGGTCACGGATGGAAGGC
TACAAGCGGCCTTTGTCGTGTCGCGGGCGATCAAAGGCACGCGCATCGGCGGTGAGGTTGCCGAGGCGCT
GGCCGGGTACGAGCTGCCCATTCTTGAGTCCCGTATCACGCAGCGCGTGAGCTACCCAGGCACTGCCGCC
GCCGGCACAACCGTTCTTGAATCAGAACCCGAGGGCGACGCTGCCCGCGAGGTCCAGGCGCTGGCCGCTG
AAATTAAATCAAAACTCATTTGAGTTAATGAGGTAAAGAGAAAATGAGCAAAAGCACAAACACGCTAAGT
GCCGGCCGTCCGAGCGCACGCAGCAGCAAGGCTGCAACGTTGGCCAGCCTGGCAGACACGCCAGCCATGA
AGCGGGTCAACTTTCAGTTGCCGGCGGAGGATCACACCAAGCTGAAGATGTACGCGGTACGCCAAGGCAA
GACCATTACCGAGCTGCTATCTGAATACATCGCGCAGCTACCAGAGTAAATGAGCAAATGAATAAATGAG
TAGATGAATTTTAGCGGCTAAAGGAGGCGGCATGGAAAATCAAGAACAACCAGGCACCGACGCCGTGGAA
TGCCCCATGTGTGGAGGAACGGGCGGTTGGCCAGGCGTAAGCGGCTGGGTTGCCTGCCGGCCCTGCAATG
GCACTGGAACCCCCAAGCCCGAGGAATCGGCGTGAGCGGTCGCAAACCATCCGGCCCGGTACAAATCGGC
GCGGCGCTGGGTGATGACCTGGTGGAGAAGTTGAAGGCCGCGCAGGCCGCCCAGCGGCAACGCATCGAGG
CAGAAGCACGCCCCGGTGAATCGTGGCAAGCGGCCGCTGATCGAATCCGCAAAGAATCCCGGCAACCGCC
GGCAGCCGGTGCGCCGTCGATTAGGAAGCCGCCCAAGGGCGACGAGCAACCAGATTTTTTCGTTCCGATG
CTCTATGACGTGGGCACCCGCGATAGTCGCAGCATCATGGACGTGGCCGTTTTCCGTCTGTCGAAGCGTG
ACCGACGAGCTGGCGAGGTGATCCGCTACGAGCTTCCAGACGGGCACGTAGAGGTTTCCGCAGGGCCGGC
CGGCATGGCCAGTGTGTGGGATTACGACCTGGTACTGATGGCGGTTTCCCATCTAACCGAATCCATGAAC
CGATACCGGGAAGGGAAGGGAGACAAGCCCGGCCGCGTGTTCCGTCCACACGTTGCGGACGTACTCAAGT
TCTGCCGGCGAGCCGATGGCGGAAAGCAGAAAGACGACCTGGTAGAAACCTGCATTCGGTTAAACACCAC
GCACGTTGCCATGCAGCGTACGAAGAAGGCCAAGAACGGCCGCCTGGTGACGGTATCCGAGGGTGAAGCC
TTGATTAGCCGCTACAAGATCGTAAAGAGCGAAACCGGGCGGCCGGAGTACATCGAGATCGAGCTAGCTG
ATTGGATGTACCGCGAGATCACAGAAGGCAAGAACCCGGACGTGCTGACGGTTCACCCCGATTACTTTTT
GATCGATCCCGGCATCGGCCGTTTTCTCTACCGCCTGGCACGCCGCGCCGCAGGCAAGGCAGAAGCCAGA
TGGTTGTTCAAGACGATCTACGAACGCAGTGGCAGCGCCGGAGAGTTCAAGAAGTTCTGTTTCACCGTGC
GCAAGCTGATCGGGTCAAATGACCTGCCGGAGTACGATTTGAAGGAGGAGGCGGGGCAGGCTGGCCCGAT
CCTAGTCATGCGCTACCGCAACCTGATCGAGGGCGAAGCATCCGCCGGTTCCTAATGTACGGAGCAGATG
CTAGGGCAAATTGCCCTAGCAGGGGAAAAAGGTCGAAAAGGTCTCTTTCCTGTGGATAGCACGTACATTG
GGAACCCAAAGCCGTACATTGGGAACCGGAACCCGTACATTGGGAACCCAAAGCCGTACATTGGGAACCG
GTCACACATGTAAGTGACTGATATAAAAGAGAAAAAAGGCGATTTTTCCGCCTAAAACTCTTTAAAACTT
ATTAAAACTCTTAAAACCCGCCTGGCCTGTGCATAACTGTCTGGCCAGCGCACAGCCGAAGAGCTGCAAA
AAGCGCCTACCCTTCGGTCGCTGCGCTCCCTACGCCCCGCCGCTTCGCGTCGGCCTATCGCGGCCGCTGG
CCGCTCAAAAATGGCTGGCCTACGGCCAGGCAATCTACCAGGGCGCGGACAAGCCGCGCCGTCGCCACTC
GACCGCCGGCGCCCACATCAAGGCACCCTGCCTCGCGCGTTTCGGTGATGACGGTGAAAACCTCTGACAC
ATGCAGCTCCCGGAGACGGTCACAGCTTGTCTGTAAGCGGATGCCGGGAGCAGACAAGCCCGTCAGGGCG
CGTCAGCGGGTGTTGGCGGGTGTCGGGGCGCAGCCATGACCCAGTCACGTAGCGATAGCGGAGTGTATAC
TGGCTTAACTATGCGGCATCAGAGCAGATTGTACTGAGAGTGCACCATATGCGGTGTGAAATACCGCACA
GATGCGTAAGGAGAAAATACCGCATCAGGCGCTCTTCCGCTTCCTCGCTCACTGACTCGCTGCGCTCGGT
CGTTCGGCTGCGGCGAGCGGTATCAGCTCACTCAAAGGCGGTAATACGGTTATCCACAGAATCAGGGGAT
AACGCAGGAAAGAACATGTGAGCAAAAGGCCAGCAAAAGGCCAGGAACCGTAAAAAGGCCGCGTTGCTGG
CGTTTTTCCATAGGCTCCGCCCCCCTGACGAGCATCACAAAAATCGACGCTCAAGTCAGAGGTGGCGAAA
CCCGACAGGACTATAAAGATACCAGGCGTTTCCCCCTGGAAGCTCCCTCGTGCGCTCTCCTGTTCCGACC
CTGCCGCTTACCGGATACCTGTCCGCCTTTCTCCCTTCGGGAAGCGTGGCGCTTTCTCATAGCTCACGCT
GTAGGTATCTCAGTTCGGTGTAGGTCGTTCGCTCCAAGCTGGGCTGTGTGCACGAACCCCCCGTTCAGCC
CGACCGCTGCGCCTTATCCGGTAACTATCGTCTTGAGTCCAACCCGGTAAGACACGACTTATCGCCACTG
GCAGCAGCCACTGGTAACAGGATTAGCAGAGCGAGGTATGTAGGCGGTGCTACAGAGTTCTTGAAGTGGT
GGCCTAACTACGGCTACACTAGAAGGACAGTATTTGGTATCTGCGCTCTGCTGAAGCCAGTTACCTTCGG
AAAAAGAGTTGGTAGCTCTTGATCCGGCAAACAAACCACCGCTGGTAGCGGTGGTTTTTTTGTTTGCAAG
CAGCAGATTACGCGCAGAAAAAAAGGATCTCAAGAAGATCCTTTGATCTTTTCTACGGGGTCTGACGCTC
AGTGGAACGAAAACTCACGTTAAGGGATTTTGGTCATGCATTCTAGGTACTAAAACAATTCATCCAGTAA
AATATAATATTTTATTTTCTCCCAATCAGGCTTGATCCCCAGTAAGTCAAAAAATAGCTCGACATACTGT
TCTTCCCCGATATCCTCCCTGATCGACCGGACGCAGAAGGCAATGTCATACCACTTGTCCGCCCTGCCGC
TTCTCCCAAGATCAATAAAGCCACTTACTTTGCCATCTTTCACAAAGATGTTGCTGTCTCCCAGGTCGCC
GTGGGAAAAGACAAGTTCCTCTTCGGGCTTTTCCGTCTTTAAAAAATCATACAGCTCGCGCGGATCTTTA
AATGGAGTGTCTTCTTCCCAGTTTTCGCAATCCACATCGGCCAGATCGTTATTCAGTAAGTAATCCAATT
CGGCTAAGCGGCTGTCTAAGCTATTCGTATAGGGACAATCCGATATGTCGATGGAGTGAAAGAGCCTGAT
GCACTCCGCATACAGCTCGATAATCTTTTCAGGGCTTTGTTCATCTTCATACTCTTCCGAGCAAAGGACG
CCATCGGCCTCACTCATGAGCAGATTGCTCCAGCCATCATGCCGTTCAAAGTGCAGGACCTTTGGAACAG
GCAGCTTTCCTTCCAGCCATAGCATCATGTCCTTTTCCCGTTCCACATCATAGGTGGTCCCTTTATACCG
GCTGTCCGTCATTTTTAAATATAGGTTTTCATTTTCTCCCACCAGCTTATATACCTTAGCAGGAGACATT
CCTTCCGTATCTTTTACGCAGCGGTATTTTTCGATCAGTTTTTTCAATTCCGGTGATATTCTCATTTTAG
CCATTTATTATTTCCTTCCTCTTTTCTACAGTATTTAAAGATACCCCAAGAAGCTAATTATAACAAGACG
AACTCCAATTCACTGTTCCTTGCATTCTAAAACCTTAAATACCAGAAAACAGCTTTTTCAAAGTTGTTTT
CAAAGTTGGCGTATAACATAGTATCGACGGAGCCGATTTTGAAACCGCGGTGATCACAGGCAGCAACGCT
CTGTCATCGTTACAATCAACATGCTACCCTCCGCGAGATCATCCGTGTTTCAAACCCGGCAGCTTAGTTG
CCGTTCTTCCGAATAGCATCGGTAACATGAGCAAAGTCTGCCGCCTTACAACGGCTCTCCCGCTGACGCC
GTCCCGGACTGATGGGCTGCCTGTATCGAGTGGTGATTTTGTGCCGAGCTGCCGGTCGGGGAGCTGTTGG
CTGGCTGGTGGCAGGATATATTGTGGTGTAAACAAATTGACGCTTAGACAACTTAATAACACATTGCGGA
CGTTTTTAATGTACTGAATTAACGCCGAATTAATTCGAGCTCGGATCTGATAATTTATTTGAAAATTCAT
AAGAAAAGCAAACGTTACATGAATTGATGAAACAATACAAAGACAGATAAAGCCACGCACATTTAGGATA
TTGGCCGAGATTACTGAATATTGAGTAAGATCACGGAATTTCTGACAGGAGCATGTCTTCAATTCAGCCC
AAATGGCAGTTGAAATACTCAAACCGCCCCATATGCAGGAGCGGATCATTCATTGTTTGTTTGGTTGCCT
TTGCCAACATGGGAGTCCAAGATTCTGCAGTCAAATCTCGGTGACGGGCAGGACCGGACGGGGCGGTACC
GGCAGGCTGAAGTCCAGCTGCCAGAAACCCACGTCATGCCAGTTCCCGTGCTTGAAGCCGGCCGCCCGCA
GCATGCCGCGGGGGGCATATCCGAGCGCCTCGTGCATGCGCACGCTCGGGTCGTTGGGCAGCCCGATGAC
AGCGACCACGCTCTTGAAGCCCTGTGCCTCCAGGGACTTCAGCAGGTGGGTGTAGAGCGTGGAGCCCAGT
CCCGTCCGCTGGTGGCGGGGGGAGACGTACACGGTCGACTCGGCCGTCCAGTCGTAGGCGTTGCGTGCCT
TCCAGGGGCCCGCGTAGGCGATGCCGGCGACCTCGCCGTCCACCTCGGCGACGAGCCAGGGATAGCGCTC
CCGCAGACGGACGAGGTCGTCCGTCCACTCCTGCGGTTCCTGCGGCTCGGTACGGAAGTTGACCGTGCTT
GTCTCGATGTAGTGGTTGACGATGGTGCAGACCGCCGGCATGTCCGCCTCGGTGGCACGGCGGATGTCGG
CCGGGCGTCGTTCTGGGCTCATCGATTCGATTTGGTGTATCGAGATTGGTTATGAAATTCAGATGCTAGT
GTAATGTATTGGTAATTTGGGAAGATATAATAGGAAGCAAGGCTATTTATCCATTTCTGAAAAGGCGAAA
TGGCGTCACCGCGAGCGTCACGCGCATTCCGTTCTTGCTGTAAAGCGTTGTTTGGTACACTTTTGACTAG
CGAGGCTTGGCGTGTCAGCGTATCTATTCAAAAGTCGTTAATGGCTGCGGATCAAGAAAAAGTTGGAATA
GAAACAGAATACCCGCGAAATTCAGGCCCGGTTGCCATGTCCTACACGCCGAAATAAACGACCAAATTAG
TAGAAAAATAAAAACTGACTCGGATACTTACGTCACGTCTTGCGCACTGATTTGAAAAATCTCAGAATTC
ATGGATCCTAGGTGAGTCTAGAGAGTTAATTAAGTTTGCAAGCAGCAGATTACGCGCAGAAAAAAAGGAT
CTCAAGGAGATCCTTTGGATCACAAAAAAAAAGCCCGCTTATTAGGCGGGTTAAATTCCCGGGTACTGCA
GCCGATTCATTAATGCAGGTTAACCTGGCTTATCGAAATTAATACGACTCACTATAGGGAGACCGGCAGA
TCTGATCCCTACTCCAAAAATGTCAAAGATACAGTCTCAGAAGACCAAAGGGCTATTGAGACTTTTCAAC
AAAGGGTAATTTCGGGAAACCTCCTCGGATTCCATTGCCCAGCTATCTGTCACTTCATCGAAAGGACAGT
GGAAAAGGAAGGTGGCTCCTACAAATGCCATCATTGCGATAAAGGAAAGGCTATCATTCAAGATGCCTCC
GCCGACAGTGGTCCCAAAGATGGACCCCCACCCACGAGGAGCATCGTGGKAGAAGAAGACGTYSYTCCAA
CCACGTCTTCAAAGCAAGTGGATTGATGTGACATCTCCACTGACATAAGGGATGACGCACAACCCCACTA
TCCTTC
