>Addgene plasmid #84174 | pFGC5941-PacI-ath-STTM854a-e | depositor partial sequence | sequence record 160730 | STTM
CTCCTCCTCCCCTATATCCTCATCGTTGTTGTTGTTATGGTCTAATTTAAATATGGTCTAAAGAAGAAGA
ATCTCCTCCTCCCCTATATCCTCATC
